>Addgene plasmid #116269 | pHAGE-EGFR-L747_S752delLREATS | addgene full sequence | sequence record 250715 | Addgene NGS Result
CATAATGATAGTAGGAGGCTTGGTAGGTTTAAGAATAGTTTTTGCTGTACTTTCTATAGTGAATAGAGTT
AGGCAGGGATATTCACCATTATCGTTTCAGACCCACCTCCCAACCCCGAGGGGACCCGACAGGCCCGAAG
GAATAGAAGAAGAAGGTGGAGAGAGAGACAGAGACAGATCCATTCGATTAGTGAACGGATCTCGACGGTA
TCGCCGAATTCACAAATGGCAGTATTCATCCACAATTTTAAAAGAAAAGGGGGGATTGGGGGGTACAGTG
CAGGGGAAAGAATAGTAGACATAATAGCAACAGACATACAAACTAAAGAATTACAAAAACAAATTACAAA
AATTCAAAATTTTCGGGTTTATTACAGGGACAGCAGAGATCCAGTTTGGACTAGTCGTGAGGCTCCGGTG
CCCGTCAGTGGGCAGAGCGCACATCGCCCACAGTCCCCGAGAAGTTGGGGGGAGGGGTCGGCAATTGAAC
CGGTGCCTAGAGAAGGTGGCGCGGGGTAAACTGGGAAAGTGATGTCGTGTACTGGCTCCGCCTTTTTCCC
GAGGGTGGGGGAGAACCGTATATAAGTGCAGTAGTCGCCGTGAACGTTCTTTTTCGCAACGGGTTTGCCG
CCAGAACACAGGTAAGTGCCGTGTGTGGTTCCCGCGGGCCTGGCCTCTTTACGGGTTATGGCCCTTGCGT
GCCTTGAATTACTTCCACCTGGCTGCAGTACGTGATTCTTGATCCCGAGCTTCGGGTTGGAAGTGGGTGG
GAGAGTTCGAGGCCTTGCGCTTAAGGAGCCCCTTCGCCTCGTGCTTGAGTTGAGGCCTGGCCTGGGCGCT
GGGGCCGCCGCGTGCGAATCTGGTGGCACCTTCGCGCCTGTCTCGCTGCTTTCGATAAGTCTCTAGCCAT
TTAAAATTTTTGATGACCTGCTGCGACGCTTTTTTTCTGGCAAGATAGTCTTGTAAATGCGGGCCAAGAT
CTGCACACTGGTATTTCGGTTTTTGGGGCCGCGGGCGGCGACGGGGCCCGTGCGTCCCAGCGCACATGTT
CGGCGAGGCGGGGCCTGCGAGCGCGGCCACCGAGAATCGGACGGGGGTAGTCTCAAGCTGGCCGGCCTGC
TCTGGTGCCTGGCCTCGCGCCGCCGTGTATCGCCCCGCCCTGGGCGGCAAGGCTGGCCCGGTCGGCACCA
GTTGCGTGAGCGGAAAGATGGCCGCTTCCCGGCCCTGCTGCAGGGAGCTCAAAATGGAGGACGCGGCGCT
CGGGAGAGCGGGCGGGTGAGTCACCCACACAAAGGAAAAGGGCCTTTCCGTCCTCAGCCGTCGCTTCATG
TGACTCCACGGAGTACCGGGCGCCGTCCAGGCACCTCGATTAGTTCTCGAGCTTTTGGAGTACGTCGTCT
TTAGGTTGGGGGGAGGGGTTTTATGCGATGGAGTTTCCCCACACTGAGTGGGTGGAGACTGAAGTTAGGC
CAGCTTGGCACTTGATGTAATTCTCCTTGGAATTTGCCCTTTTTGAGTTTGGATCTTGGTTCATTCTCAA
GCCTCAGACAGTGGTTCAAAGTTTTTTTCTTCCATTTCAGGTGTCGTGAAGCGGCCCTGCAGATATCAAC
AAGTTTGTACAAAAAAGCAGGCACCATGCGACCCTCCGGGACGGCCGGGGCAGCGCTCCTGGCGCTGCTG
GCTGCGCTCTGCCCGGCGAGTCGGGCTCTGGAGGAAAAGAAAGTTTGCCAAGGCACGAGTAACAAGCTCA
CGCAGTTGGGCACTTTTGAAGATCATTTTCTCAGCCTCCAGAGGATGTTCAATAACTGTGAGGTGGTCCT
TGGGAATTTGGAAATTACCTATGTGCAGAGGAATTATGATCTTTCCTTCTTAAAGACCATCCAGGAGGTG
GCTGGTTATGTCCTCATTGCCCTCAACACAGTGGAGCGAATTCCTTTGGAAAACCTGCAGATCATCAGAG
GAAATATGTACTACGAAAATTCCTATGCCTTAGCAGTCTTATCTAACTATGATGCAAATAAAACCGGACT
GAAGGAGCTGCCCATGAGAAATTTACAGGAAATCCTGCATGGCGCCGTGCGGTTCAGCAACAACCCTGCC
CTGTGCAACGTGGAGAGCATCCAGTGGCGGGACATAGTCAGCAGTGACTTTCTCAGCAACATGTCGATGG
ACTTCCAGAACCACCTGGGCAGCTGCCAAAAGTGTGATCCAAGCTGTCCCAATGGGAGCTGCTGGGGTGC
AGGAGAGGAGAACTGCCAGAAACTGACCAAAATCATCTGTGCCCAGCAGTGCTCCGGGCGCTGCCGTGGC
AAGTCCCCCAGTGACTGCTGCCACAACCAGTGTGCTGCAGGCTGCACAGGCCCCCGGGAGAGCGACTGCC
TGGTCTGCCGCAAATTCCGAGACGAAGCCACGTGCAAGGACACCTGCCCCCCACTCATGCTCTACAACCC
CACCACGTACCAGATGGATGTGAACCCCGAGGGCAAATACAGCTTTGGTGCCACCTGCGTGAAGAAGTGT
CCCCGTAATTATGTGGTGACAGATCACGGCTCGTGCGTCCGAGCCTGTGGGGCCGACAGCTATGAGATGG
AGGAAGACGGCGTCCGCAAGTGTAAGAAGTGCGAAGGGCCTTGCCGCAAAGTGTGTAACGGAATAGGTAT
TGGTGAATTTAAAGACTCACTCTCCATAAATGCTACGAATATTAAACACTTCAAAAACTGCACCTCCATC
AGTGGCGATCTCCACATCCTGCCGGTGGCATTTAGGGGTGACTCCTTCACACATACTCCTCCTCTGGATC
CACAGGAACTGGATATTCTGAAAACCGTAAAGGAAATCACAGGGTTTTTGCTGATTCAGGCTTGGCCTGA
AAACAGGACGGACCTCCATGCCTTTGAGAACCTAGAAATCATACGCGGCAGGACCAAGCAACATGGTCAG
TTTTCTCTTGCAGTCGTCAGCCTGAACATAACATCCTTGGGATTACGCTCCCTCAAGGAGATAAGTGATG
GAGATGTGATAATTTCAGGAAACAAAAATTTGTGCTATGCAAATACAATAAACTGGAAAAAACTGTTTGG
GACCTCCGGTCAGAAAACCAAAATTATAAGCAACAGAGGTGAAAACAGCTGCAAGGCCACAGGCCAGGTC
TGCCATGCCTTGTGCTCCCCCGAGGGCTGCTGGGGCCCGGAGCCCAGGGACTGCGTCTCTTGCCGGAATG
TCAGCCGAGGCAGGGAATGCGTGGACAAGTGCAACCTTCTGGAGGGTGAGCCAAGGGAGTTTGTGGAGAA
CTCTGAGTGCATACAGTGCCACCCAGAGTGCCTGCCTCAGGCCATGAACATCACCTGCACAGGACGGGGA
CCAGACAACTGTATCCAGTGTGCCCACTACATTGACGGCCCCCACTGCGTCAAGACCTGCCCGGCAGGAG
TCATGGGAGAAAACAACACCCTGGTCTGGAAGTACGCAGACGCCGGCCATGTGTGCCACCTGTGCCATCC
AAACTGCACCTACGGATGCACTGGGCCAGGTCTTGAAGGCTGTCCAACGAATGGGCCTAAGATCCCGTCC
ATCGCCACTGGGATGGTGGGGGCCCTCCTCTTGCTGCTGGTGGTGGCCCTGGGGATCGGCCTCTTCATGC
GAAGGCGCCACATCGTTCGGAAGCGCACGCTGCGGAGGCTGCTGCAGGAGAGGGAGCTTGTGGAGCCTCT
TACACCCAGTGGAGAAGCTCCCAACCAAGCTCTCTTGAGGATCTTGAAGGAAACTGAATTCAAAAAGATC
AAAGTGCTGGGCTCCGGTGCGTTCGGCACGGTGTATAAGGGACTCTGGATCCCAGAAGGTGAGAAAGTTA
AAATTCCCGTCGCTATCAAGGAACCGAAAGCCAACAAGGAAATCCTCGATGAAGCCTACGTGATGGCCAG
CGTGGACAACCCCCACGTGTGCCGCCTGCTGGGCATCTGCCTCACCTCCACCGTGCAGCTCATCACGCAG
CTCATGCCCTTCGGCTGCCTCCTGGACTATGTCCGGGAACACAAAGACAATATTGGCTCCCAGTACCTGC
TCAACTGGTGTGTGCAGATCGCAAAGGGCATGAACTACTTGGAGGACCGTCGCTTGGTGCACCGCGACCT
GGCAGCCAGGAACGTACTGGTGAAAACACCGCAGCATGTCAAGATCACAGATTTTGGGCTGGCCAAACTG
CTGGGTGCGGAAGAGAAAGAATACCATGCAGAAGGAGGCAAAGTGCCTATCAAGTGGATGGCATTGGAAT
CAATTTTACACAGAATCTATACCCACCAGAGTGATGTCTGGAGCTACGGGGTGACCGTTTGGGAGTTGAT
GACCTTTGGATCCAAGCCATATGACGGAATCCCTGCCAGCGAGATCTCCTCCATCCTGGAGAAAGGAGAA
CGCCTCCCTCAGCCACCCATATGTACCATCGATGTCTACATGATCATGGTCAAGTGCTGGATGATAGACG
CAGATAGTCGCCCAAAGTTCCGTGAGTTGATCATCGAATTCTCCAAAATGGCCCGAGACCCCCAGCGCTA
CCTTGTCATTCAGGGGGATGAAAGAATGCATTTGCCAAGTCCTACAGACTCCAACTTCTACCGTGCCCTG
ATGGATGAAGAAGACATGGACGACGTGGTGGATGCCGACGAGTACCTCATCCCACAGCAGGGCTTCTTCA
GCAGCCCCTCCACGTCACGGACTCCCCTCCTGAGCTCTCTGAGTGCAACCAGCAACAATTCCACCGTGGC
TTGCATTGATAGAAATGGGCTGCAAAGCTGTCCCATCAAGGAAGACAGCTTCTTGCAGCGATACAGCTCA
GACCCCACAGGCGCCTTGACTGAGGACAGCATAGACGACACCTTCCTCCCAGTGCCTGAATACATAAACC
AGTCCGTTCCCAAAAGGCCCGCTGGCTCTGTGCAGAATCCTGTCTATCACAATCAGCCTCTGAACCCCGC
GCCCAGCAGAGACCCACACTACCAGGACCCCCACAGCACTGCAGTGGGCAACCCCGAGTATCTCAACACT
GTCCAGCCCACCTGTGTCAACAGCACATTCGACAGCCCTGCCCACTGGGCCCAGAAAGGCAGCCACCAAA
TTAGCCTGGACAACCCTGACTACCAGCAGGACTTCTTTCCCAAGGAAGCCAAGCCAAATGGCATCTTTAA
GGGCTCCACAGCTGAAAATGCAGAATACCTAAGGGTCGCGCCACAAAGCAGTGAATTTATTGGAGCATAG
AACCCAGCTTTCTTGTACAAAGTGGTGATATCCAATTAACCCTCACTAAAGGTGTAGTATGAAGAATAAT
GAAATGCCCTATAGTGAGTCGTATTACCACCCAACTTTTCTATACAAAGTGGTTGATATCCAGCACAGTG
GCGGCCGCTCGAGTCTAGAGGGCCCGCGGTTCGAAGGTAAGCCTATCCCTAACCCTCTCCTCGGTCTCGA
TTCTACGCGTACCGGTTAGTAATGAGATCCCTCCCCCCCCCCTAACGTTACTGGCCGAAGCCGCTTGGAA
TAAGGCCGGTGTGCGTTTGTCTATATGTTATTTTCCACCATATTGCCGTCTTTTGGCAATGTGAGGGCCC
GGAAACCTGGCCCTGTCTTCTTGACGAGCATTCCTAGGGGTCTTTCCCCTCTCGCCAAAGGAATGCAAGG
TCTGTTGAATGTCGTGAAGGAAGCAGTTCCTCTGGAAGCTTCTTGAAGACAAACAACGTCTGTAGCGACC
CTTTGCAGGCAGCGGAACCCCCCACCTGGCGACAGGTGCCTCTGCGGCCAAAAGCCACGTGTATAAGATA
CACCTGCAAAGGCGGCACAACCCCAGTGCCACGTTGTGAGTTGGATAGTTGTGGAAAGAGTCAAATGGCT
CTCCTCAAGCGTATTCAACAAGGGGCTGAAGGATGCCCAGAAGGTACCCCATTGTATGGGATCTGATCTG
GGGCCTCGGTGCACATGCTTTACATGTGTTTAGTCGAGGTTAAAAAAACGTCTAGGCCCCCCGAACCACG
GGGACGTGGTTTTCCTTTGAAAAACACGATGATAATATGGCCACACATATGACCGAGTACAAGCCCACGG
TGCGCCTCGCCACCCGCGACGACGTCCCCAGGGCCGTACGCACCCTCGCCGCCGCGTTCGCCGACTACCC
CGCCACGCGCCACACCGTCGATCCGGACCGCCACATCGAGCGGGTCACCGAGCTGCAAGAACTCTTCCTC
ACGCGCGTCGGGCTCGACATCGGCAAGGTGTGGGTCGCGGACGACGGCGCCGCGGTGGCGGTCTGGACCA
CGCCGGAGAGCGTCGAAGCGGGGGCGGTGTTCGCCGAGATCGGCCCGCGCATGGCCGAGTTGAGCGGTTC
CCGGCTGGCCGCGCAGCAACAGATGGAAGGCCTCCTGGCGCCGCACCGGCCCAAGGAGCCCGCGTGGTTC
CTGGCCACCGTCGGCGTCTCGCCCGACCACCAGGGCAAGGGTCTGGGCAGCGCCGTCGTGCTCCCCGGAG
TGGAGGCGGCCGAGCGCGCCGGGGTGCCCGCCTTCCTGGAGACCTCCGCGCCCCGCAACCTCCCCTTCTA
CGAGCGGCTCGGCTTCACCGTCACCGCCGACGTCGAGGTGCCCGAAGGACCGCGCACCTGGTGCATGACC
CGCAAGCCCGGTGCCTAAATCGATAGATCCTAATCAACCTCTGGATTACAAAATTTGTGAAAGATTGACT
GGTATTCTTAACTATGTTGCTCCTTTTACGCTATGTGGATACGCTGCTTTAATGCCTTTGTATCATGCTA
TTGCTTCCCGTATGGCTTTCATTTTCTCCTCCTTGTATAAATCCTGGTTGCTGTCTCTTTATGAGGAGTT
GTGGCCCGTTGTCAGGCAACGTGGCGTGGTGTGCACTGTGTTTGCTGACGCAACCCCCACTGGTTGGGGC
ATTGCCACCACCTGTCAGCTCCTTTCCGGGACTTTCGCTTTCCCCCTCCCTATTGCCACGGCGGAACTCA
TCGCCGCCTGCCTTGCCCGCTGCTGGACAGGGGCTCGGCTGTTGGGCACTGACAATTCCGTGGTGTTGTC
GGGGAAATCATCGTCCTTTCCTTGGCTGCTCGCCTGTGTTGCCACCTGGATTCTGCGCGGGACGTCCTTC
TGCTACGTCCCTTCGGCCCTCAATCCAGCGGACCTTCCTTCCCGCGGCCTGCTGCCGGCTCTGCGGCCTC
TTCCGCGTCTTCGCCTTCGCCCTCAGACGAGTCGGATCTCCCTTTGGGCCGCCTCCCCGCCTGAGATCCT
TTAAGACCAATGACTTACAAGGCAGCTGTAGATCTTAGCCACTTTTTAAAAGAAAAGGGGGGACTGGAAG
GGCTAATTCACTCCCAACGAAGACAAGATCTGCTTTTTGCTTGTACTGGGTCTCTCTGGTTAGACCAGAT
CTGAGCCTGGGAGCTCTCTGGCTAACTAGGGAACCCACTGCTTAAGCCTCAATAAAGCTTGCCTTGAGTG
CTTCAAGTAGTGTGTGCCCGTCTGTTGTGTGACTCTGGTAACTAGAGATCCCTCAGACCCTTTTAGTCAG
TGTGGAAAATCTCTAGCAGTAGTAGTTCATGTCATCTTATTATTCAGTATTTATAACTTGCAAAGAAATG
AATATCAGAGAGTGAGAGGCCCGGGTTAATTAAGGAAAGGGCTAGATCATTCTTGAAGACGAAAGGGCCT
CGTGATACGCCTATTTTTATAGGTTAATGTCATGATAATAATGGTTTCTTAGACGTCAGGTGGCACTTTT
CGGGGAAATGTGCGCGGAACCCCTATTTGTTTATTTTTCTAAATACATTCAAATATGTATCCGCTCATGA
GACAATAACCCTGATAAATGCTTCAATAATATTGAAAAAGGAAGAGTATGAGTATTCAACATTTCCGTGT
CGCCCTTATTCCCTTTTTTGCGGCATTTTGCCTTCCTGTTTTTGCTCACCCAGAAACGCTGGTGAAAGTA
AAAGATGCTGAAGATCAGTTGGGTGCACGAGTGGGTTACATCGAACTGGATCTCAACAGCGGTAAGATCC
TTGAGAGTTTTCGCCCCGAAGAACGTTTTCCAATGATGAGCACTTTTAAAGTTCTGCTATGTGGCGCGGT
ATTATCCCGTGTTGACGCCGGGCAAGAGCAACTCGGTCGCCGCATACACTATTCTCAGAATGACTTGGTT
GAGTACTCACCAGTCACAGAAAAGCATCTTACGGATGGCATGACAGTAAGAGAATTATGCAGTGCTGCCA
TAACCATGAGTGATAACACTGCGGCCAACTTACTTCTGACAACGATCGGAGGACCGAAGGAGCTAACCGC
TTTTTTGCACAACATGGGGGATCATGTAACTCGCCTTGATCGTTGGGAACCGGAGCTGAATGAAGCCATA
CCAAACGACGAGCGTGACACCACGATGCCTGTAGCAATGGCAACAACGTTGCGCAAACTATTAACTGGCG
AACTACTTACTCTAGCTTCCCGGCAACAATTAATAGACTGGATGGAGGCGGATAAAGTTGCAGGACCACT
TCTGCGCTCGGCCCTTCCGGCTGGCTGGTTTATTGCTGATAAATCTGGAGCCGGTGAGCGTGGGTCTCGC
GGTATCATTGCAGCACTGGGGCCAGATGGTAAGCCCTCCCGTATCGTAGTTATCTACACGACGGGGAGTC
AGGCAACTATGGATGAACGAAATAGACAGATCGCTGAGATAGGTGCCTCACTGATTAAGCATTGGTAACT
GTCAGACCAAGTTTACTCATATATACTTTAGATTGATTTAAAACTTCATTTTTAATTTAAAAGGATCTAG
GTGAAGATCCTTTTTGATAATCTCATGACCAAAATCCCTTAACGTGAGTTTTCGTTCCACTGAGCGTCAG
ACCCCGTAGAAAAGATCAAAGGATCTTCTTGAGATCCTTTTTTTCTGCGCGTAATCTGCTGCTTGCAAAC
AAAAAAACCACCGCTACCAGCGGTGGTTTGTTTGCCGGATCAAGAGCTACCAACTCTTTTTCCGAAGGTA
ACTGGCTTCAGCAGAGCGCAGATACCAAATACTGTTCTTCTAGTGTAGCCGTAGTTAGGCCACCACTTCA
AGAACTCTGTAGCACCGCCTACATACCTCGCTCTGCTAATCCTGTTACCAGTGGCTGCTGCCAGTGGCGA
TAAGTCGTGTCTTACCGGGTTGGACTCAAGACGATAGTTACCGGATAAGGCGCAGCGGTCGGGCTGAACG
GGGGGTTCGTGCACACAGCCCAGCTTGGAGCGAACGACCTACACCGAACTGAGATACCTACAGCGTGAGC
TATGAGAAAGCGCCACGCTTCCCGAAGGGAGAAAGGCGGACAGGTATCCGGTAAGCGGCAGGGTCGGAAC
AGGAGAGCGCACGAGGGAGCTTCCAGGGGGAAACGCCTGGTATCTTTATAGTCCTGTCGGGTTTCGCCAC
CTCTGACTTGAGCGTCGATTTTTGTGATGCTCGTCAGGGGGGCGGAGCCTATGGAAAAACGCCAGCAACG
CGGCCTTTTTACGGTTCCTGGCCTTTTGCTGGCCTTTTGCTCACATGTTCTTTCCTGCGTTATCCCCTGA
TTCTGTGGATAACCGTATTACCGCCTTTGAGTGAGCTGATACCGCTCGCCGCAGCCGAACGACCGAGCGC
AGCGAGTCAGTGAGCGAGGAAGCGGAAGAGCGCCCAATACGCAAACCGCCTCTCCCCGCGCGTTGGCCGA
TTCATTAATGCAGCAAGCTCATGGCTGACTAATTTTTTTTATTTATGCAGAGGCCGAGGCCGCCTCGGCC
TCTGAGCTATTCCAGAAGTAGTGAGGAGGCTTTTTTGGAGGCCTAGGCTTTTGCAAAAAGCTCCCCGTGG
CACGACAGGTTTCCCGACTGGAAAGCGGGCAGTGAGCGCAACGCAATTAATGTGAGTTAGCTCACTCATT
AGGCACCCCAGGCTTTACACTTTATGCTTCCGGCTCGTATGTTGTGTGGAATTGTGAGCGGATAACAATT
TCACACAGGAAACAGCTATGACATGATTACGAATTTCACAAATAAAGCATTTTTTTCACTGCATTCTAGT
TGTGGTTTGTCCAAACTCATCAATGTATCTTATCATGTCTGGATCAACTGGATAACTCAAGCTAACCAAA
ATCATCCCAAACTTCCCACCCCATACCCTATTACCACTGCCAATTACCTGTGGTTTCATTTACTCTAAAC
CTGTGATTCCTCTGAATTATTTTCATTTTAAAGAAATTGTATTTGTTAAATATGTACTACAAACTTAGTA
GTTGGAAGGGCTAATTCACTCCCAAAGAAGACAAGATATCCTTGATCTGTGGATCTACCACACACAAGGC
TACTTCCCTGATTAGCAGAACTACACACCAGGGCCAGGGGTCAGATATCCACTGACCTTTGGATGGTGCT
ACAAGCTAGTACCAGTTGAGCCAGATAAGGTAGAAGAGGCCAATAAAGGAGAGAACACCAGCTTGTTACA
CCCTGTGAGCCTGCATGGGATGGATGACCCGGAGAGAGAAGTGTTAGAGTGGAGGTTTGACAGCCGCCTA
GCATTTCATCACGTGGCCCGAGAGCTGCATCCGGAGTACTTCAAGAACTGCTGATATCGAGCTTGCTACA
AGGGACTTTCCGCTGGGGACTTTCCAGGGAGGCGTGGCCTGGGCGGGACTGGGGAGTGGCGAGCCCTCAG
ATCCTGCATATAAGCAGCTGCTTTTTGCCTGTACTGGGTCTCTCTGGTTAGACCAGATCTGAGCCTGGGA
GCTCTCTGGCTAACTAGGGAACCCACTGCTTAAGCCTCAATAAAGCTTGCCTTGAGTGCTTCAAGTAGTG
TGTGCCCGTCTGTTGTGTGACTCTGGTAACTAGAGATCCCTCAGACCCTTTTAGTCAGTGTGGAAAATCT
CTAGCAGTGGCGCCCGAACAGGGACTTGAAAGCGAAAGGGAAACCAGAGGAGCTCTCTCGACGCAGGACT
CGGCTTGCTGAAGCGCGCACGGCAAGAGGCGAGGGGCGGCGACTGGTGAGTACGCCAAAAATTTTGACTA
GCGGAGGCTAGAAGGAGAGAGATGGGTGCGAGAGCGTCAGTATTAAGCGGGGGAGAATTAGATCGCGATG
GGAAAAAATTCGGTTAAGGCCAGGGGGAAAGAAAAAATATAAATTAAAACATATAGTATGGGCAAGCAGG
GAGCTAGAACGATTCGCAGTTAATCCTGGCCTGTTAGAAACATCAGAAGGCTGTAGACAAATACTGGGAC
AGCTACAACCATCCCTTCAGACAGGATCAGAAGAACTTAGATCATTATATAATACAGTAGCAACCCTCTA
TTGTGTGCATCAAAGGATAGAGATAAAAGACACCAAGGAAGCTTTAGACAAGATAGAGGAAGAGCAAAAC
AAAAGTAAGACCACCGCACAGCAAGCGGCCGGCCGCTGATCTTCAGACCTGGAGGAGGAGATATGAGGGA
CAATTGGAGAAGTGAATTATATAAATATAAAGTAGTAAAAATTGAACCATTAGGAGTAGCACCCACCAAG
GCAAAGAGAAGAGTGGTGCAGAGAGAAAAAAGAGCAGTGGGAATAGGAGCTTTGTTCCTTGGGTTCTTGG
GAGCAGCAGGAAGCACTATGGGCGCAGCGTCAATGACGCTGACGGTACAGGCCAGACAATTATTGTCTGG
TATAGTGCAGCAGCAGAACAATTTGCTGAGGGCTATTGAGGCGCAACAGCATCTGTTGCAACTCACAGTC
TGGGGCATCAAGCAGCTCCAGGCAAGAATCCTGGCTGTGGAAAGATACCTAAAGGATCAACAGCTCCTGG
GGATTTGGGGTTGCTCTGGAAAACTCATTTGCACCACTGCTGTGCCTTGGAATGCTAGTTGGAGTAATAA
ATCTCTGGAACAGATTTGGAATCACACGACCTGGATGGAGTGGGACAGAGAAATTAACAATTACACAAGC
TTAATACACTCCTTAATTGAAGAATCGCAAAACCAGCAAGAAAAGAATGAACAAGAATTATTGGAATTAG
ATAAATGGGCAAGTTTGTGGAATTGGTTTAACATAACAAATTGGCTGTGGTATATAAAATTATT
Features (pLannotate 1.2.2; 30 found; start..end, strand, type, name):
    101..201     +  CDS            Rev (fragment): human immunodeficiency virus 1 (HIV-1) Rev protein; rev; enhances nuclear export of unspliced and incompletely spliced viral mRNAs
    246..363     +  misc_feature   cPPT/CTS: central polypurine tract and central termination sequence of HIV-1
    411..1589    +  promoter       EF-1α promoter: strong constitutive promoter for human elongation factor EF-1α
   1610..1630    +  protein_bind   attB1: mutant version of attB; core recombination site for the Gateway® BP reaction BP Clonase™
   1636..5248    +  CDS            EGFR (fragment): precursor of human epidermal growth factor receptor
   5252..5276    -  protein_bind   attB2: mutant version of attB; recombination site for the Gateway® BP reaction BP Clonase™
   5284..5302    +  promoter       T3 promoter: promoter for bacteriophage T3 RNA polymerase
   5328..5346    -  promoter       T7 promoter: promoter for bacteriophage T7 RNA polymerase
   5352..5370    -  protein_bind   attB4 (fragment): mutant version of attB; core recombination site for the Gateway® BP reaction BP Clonase™
   5426..5467    +  CDS            V5 tag: epitope tag from simian virus 5
   5593..6055    +  misc_feature   IRES: internal ribosome entry site (IRES) of the encephalomyocarditis virus (EMCV)
   6069..6666    +  CDS            PuroR (fragment): puromycin N-acetyltransferase; pac from Streptomyces; confers resistance to puromycin
   6682..7270    +  misc_feature   WPRE: woodchuck hepatitis virus posttranscriptional regulatory element
   7278..7343    +  CDS            nef (fragment): NEF_HV1Z2 - Experimental evidence at protein level: Swiss-Prot protein existence level 1. Extracellular Nef protein targets CD4(+) T-lymphocytes for apoptosis by interacting with CXCR4 surface receptors. From Human immunodeficiency virus type 1 group M subtype D (isolate Z2/CDC-Z34) (HIV-1).
   7345..7578    +  LTR            3' LTR (ΔU3): self-inactivating 3' long terminal repeat (LTR) from HIV-1
   7783..7887    +  promoter       AmpR promoter: bla
   7888..8748    +  CDS            AmpR: β-lactamase; bla; confers resistance to ampicillin, carbenicillin, and related antibiotics
   8919..9507    +  rep_origin     ori: high-copy-number ColE1/pMB1/pBR322/pUC origin of replication
   9690..9744    +  CDS            lacI (fragment): lac repressor; lacI; The lac repressor binds to the lac operator to inhibit transcription in E. coli. This inhibition can be relieved by adding lactose or isopropyl-β-D-thiogalactopyranoside (IPTG).
   9750..9843    +  rep_origin     SV40 ori (fragment): SV40 origin of replication
   9868..9905    +  CDS            lacI (fragment): lac repressor; lacI; The lac repressor binds to the lac operator to inhibit transcription in E. coli. This inhibition can be relieved by adding lactose or isopropyl-β-D-thiogalactopyranoside (IPTG).
   9918..9939    +  protein_bind   CAP binding site: CAP binding activates transcription in the presence of cAMP. E. coli catabolite activator protein
   9954..9984    +  promoter       lac promoter: promoter for the E. coli lac operon
   9988..10010   +  protein_bind   lac operator (fragment): The lac repressor binds to the lac operator to inhibit transcription in E. coli. This inhibition can be relieved by adding lactose or isopropyl-β-D-thiogalactopyranoside (IPTG). lac repressor encoded by lacI
  10042..10125   +  polyA_signal   SV40 poly(A) signal (fragment): SV40 polyadenylation signal
  10292..10621   +  CDS            nef (fragment): NEF_HV1BR - Experimental evidence at protein level: Swiss-Prot protein existence level 1. Extracellular Nef protein targets CD4(+) T-lymphocytes for apoptosis by interacting with CXCR4 surface receptors (PubMed:14990729). From Human immunodeficiency virus type 1 group M subtype B (isolate BRU/LAI) (HIV-1).
  10669..10926   +  LTR            5' LTR (truncated): truncated 5' long terminal repeat (LTR) from HIV-1
  10973..11098   +  misc_feature   HIV-1 Ψ: packaging signal of human immunodeficiency virus type 1
  11082..11420   +  CDS            HIV-1 gag (fragment): gag protein from human immunodeficiency virus 1; gag
  11595..11828   +  misc_feature   RRE: The Rev response element (RRE) of HIV-1 allows for Rev-dependent mRNA export from the nucleus to the cytoplasm.
