[The description below was written by a language model from this plasmid's Addgene catalogue record and pLannotate feature annotations shown in this document.]
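Description:
pHAGE-EGFR-L747_S752delLREATS is an HIV-1-derived lentiviral expression plasmid built on the pHAGE backbone, carrying human EGFR with an in-frame deletion of six residues (L747 to S752, LREATS). In bacteria it is maintained through a high-copy ColE1/pUC-type origin and selected with ampicillin via the β-lactamase gene. The sequenced record is about 12.1 kb. The viral portion contains a truncated 5' LTR, the Ψ packaging signal with an adjoining gag fragment, the Rev response element for Rev-dependent nuclear export of the genomic RNA, the cPPT/CTS, and a ΔU3 self-inactivating 3' LTR. After integration, therefore, expression depends on the internal promoter rather than on LTR activity. No functional viral genes are annotated, only short fragments of gag, rev and nef, so packaging functions must be supplied in trans.

The expression cassette is driven by the constitutive human EF-1α promoter. The EGFR open reading frame was introduced by Gateway recombination and is flanked by attB1 and attB2 sites. Downstream lie short T3 and T7 promoter sequences, a partial attB4 site and a V5 epitope sequence; the record does not indicate whether the V5 tag is fused in frame to EGFR. An EMCV IRES then directs translation of puromycin N-acetyltransferase from the same transcript, which links puromycin selection of transduced cells to expression of the receptor. A WPRE ahead of the 3' LTR enhances transcript stability and expression. The stated purpose is lentiviral expression of this EGFR deletion mutant, and the plasmid comes from a study on systematic functional annotation of somatic mutations in cancer.
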