Addgene plasmid #116269: pHAGE-EGFR-L747_S752delLREATS
Purpose: Lentiviral expression of EGFR L747_S752delLREATS
Depositing lab: Gordon Mills & Kenneth Scott. Depositing organization: Baylor College of Medicine. Publication: Systematic Functional Annotation of Somatic Mutations in Cancer. Ng PK, Li J, Jeong KJ, Shao S, Chen H, Tsang YH, Sengupta S, Wang Z, Bhavana VH, Tran R, Soewito S, Minussi DC, Moreno D, Kong K, Dogruluk T, Lu H, Gao J, Tokheim C, Zhou DC, Johnson AM, Zeng J, Ip CKM, Ju Z, Wester M, Yu S, Li Y, Vellano CP, Schultz N, Karchin R, Ding L, Lu Y, Cheung LWT, Chen K, Shaw KR, Meric-Bernstam F, Scott KL, Yi S, Sahni N, Liang H, Mills GB. Cancer Cell. 2018 Mar 12;33(3):450-462.e10. doi: 10.1016/j.ccell.2018.01.021. PubMed 29533785.
Backbone
  Vector backbone: pHAGE
  Vector type: Lentiviral
Growth in bacteria
  Bacterial resistance: Ampicillin, 100 μg/mL
  Growth temperature: 37°C
  Growth strain: Stbl3
  Copy number: High Copy
Gene/Insert
  Gene/Insert name: EGFR
  Species: H. sapiens (human)
  Mutation: L747_S752delLREATS
  Entrez Gene: EGFR (a.k.a. ERBB, ERBB1, ERRP, HER1, NISBD2, NNCIS, PIG61, mENA)
  Cloning method: Gateway Cloning
Terms and licenses: Academic/Nonprofit Terms; Industry Terms: Not Available to Industry
How to cite: pHAGE-EGFR-L747_S752delLREATS was a gift from Gordon Mills & Kenneth Scott (Addgene plasmid # 116269 ; http://n2t.net/addgene:116269 ; RRID:Addgene_116269)
