>Addgene plasmid #116269 | pHAGE-EGFR-L747_S752delLREATS | depositor partial sequence | sequence record 219143 | insert
ATGCGACCCTCCGGGACGGCCGGGGCAGCGCTCCTGGCGCTGCTGGCTGCGCTCTGCCCGGCGAGTCGGG
CTCTGGAGGAAAAGAAAGTTTGCCAAGGCACGAGTAACAAGCTCACGCAGTTGGGCACTTTTGAAGATCA
TTTTCTCAGCCTCCAGAGGATGTTCAATAACTGTGAGGTGGTCCTTGGGAATTTGGAAATTACCTATGTG
CAGAGGAATTATGATCTTTCCTTCTTAAAGACCATCCAGGAGGTGGCTGGTTATGTCCTCATTGCCCTCA
ACACAGTGGAGCGAATTCCTTTGGAAAACCTGCAGATCATCAGAGGAAATATGTACTACGAAAATTCCTA
TGCCTTAGCAGTCTTATCTAACTATGATGCAAATAAAACCGGACTGAAGGAGCTGCCCATGAGAAATTTA
CAGGAAATCCTGCATGGCGCCGTGCGGTTCAGCAACAACCCTGCCCTGTGCAACGTGGAGAGCATCCAGT
GGCGGGACATAGTCAGCAGTGACTTTCTCAGCAACATGTCGATGGACTTCCAGAACCACCTGGGCAGCTG
CCAAAAGTGTGATCCAAGCTGTCCCAATGGGAGCTGCTGGGGTGCAGGAGAGGAGAACTGCCAGAAACTG
ACCAAAATCATCTGTGCCCAGCAGTGCTCCGGGCGCTGCCGTGGCAAGTCCCCCAGTGACTGCTGCCACA
ACCAGTGTGCTGCAGGCTGCACAGGCCCCCGGGAGAGCGACTGCCTGGTCTGCCGCAAATTCCGAGACGA
AGCCACGTGCAAGGACACCTGCCCCCCACTCATGCTCTACAACCCCACCACGTACCAGATGGATGTGAAC
CCCGAGGGCAAATACAGCTTTGGTGCCACCTGCGTGAAGAAGTGTCCCCGTAATTATGTGGTGACAGATC
ACGGCTCGTGCGTCCGAGCCTGTGGGGCCGACAGCTATGAGATGGAGGAAGACGGCGTCCGCAAGTGTAA
GAAGTGCGAAGGGCCTTGCCGCAAAGTGTGTAACGGAATAGGTATTGGTGAATTTAAAGACTCACTCTCC
ATAAATGCTACGAATATTAAACACTTCAAAAACTGCACCTCCATCAGTGGCGATCTCCACATCCTGCCGG
TGGCATTTAGGGGTGACTCCTTCACACATACTCCTCCTCTGGATCCACAGGAACTGGATATTCTGAAAAC
CGTAAAGGAAATCACAGGGTTTTTGCTGATTCAGGCTTGGCCTGAAAACAGGACGGACCTCCATGCCTTT
GAGAACCTAGAAATCATACGCGGCAGGACCAAGCAACATGGTCAGTTTTCTCTTGCAGTCGTCAGCCTGA
ACATAACATCCTTGGGATTACGCTCCCTCAAGGAGATAAGTGATGGAGATGTGATAATTTCAGGAAACAA
AAATTTGTGCTATGCAAATACAATAAACTGGAAAAAACTGTTTGGGACCTCCGGTCAGAAAACCAAAATT
ATAAGCAACAGAGGTGAAAACAGCTGCAAGGCCACAGGCCAGGTCTGCCATGCCTTGTGCTCCCCCGAGG
GCTGCTGGGGCCCGGAGCCCAGGGACTGCGTCTCTTGCCGGAATGTCAGCCGAGGCAGGGAATGCGTGGA
CAAGTGCAACCTTCTGGAGGGTGAGCCAAGGGAGTTTGTGGAGAACTCTGAGTGCATACAGTGCCACCCA
GAGTGCCTGCCTCAGGCCATGAACATCACCTGCACAGGACGGGGACCAGACAACTGTATCCAGTGTGCCC
ACTACATTGACGGCCCCCACTGCGTCAAGACCTGCCCGGCAGGAGTCATGGGAGAAAACAACACCCTGGT
CTGGAAGTACGCAGACGCCGGCCATGTGTGCCACCTGTGCCATCCAAACTGCACCTACGGATGCACTGGG
CCAGGTCTTGAAGGCTGTCCAACGAATGGGCCTAAGATCCCGTCCATCGCCACTGGGATGGTGGGGGCCC
TCCTCTTGCTGCTGGTGGTGGCCCTGGGGATCGGCCTCTTCATGCGAAGGCGCCACATCGTTCGGAAGCG
CACGCTGCGGAGGCTGCTGCAGGAGAGGGAGCTTGTGGAGCCTCTTACACCCAGTGGAGAAGCTCCCAAC
CAAGCTCTCTTGAGGATCTTGAAGGAAACTGAATTCAAAAAGATCAAAGTGCTGGGCTCCGGTGCGTTCG
GCACGGTGTATAAGGGACTCTGGATCCCAGAAGGTGAGAAAGTTAAAATTCCCGTCGCTATCAAGGAACC
GAAAGCCAACAAGGAAATCCTCGATGAAGCCTACGTGATGGCCAGCGTGGACAACCCCCACGTGTGCCGC
CTGCTGGGCATCTGCCTCACCTCCACCGTGCAGCTCATCACGCAGCTCATGCCCTTCGGCTGCCTCCTGG
ACTATGTCCGGGAACACAAAGACAATATTGGCTCCCAGTACCTGCTCAACTGGTGTGTGCAGATCGCAAA
GGGCATGAACTACTTGGAGGACCGTCGCTTGGTGCACCGCGACCTGGCAGCCAGGAACGTACTGGTGAAA
ACACCGCAGCATGTCAAGATCACAGATTTTGGGCTGGCCAAACTGCTGGGTGCGGAAGAGAAAGAATACC
ATGCAGAAGGAGGCAAAGTGCCTATCAAGTGGATGGCATTGGAATCAATTTTACACAGAATCTATACCCA
CCAGAGTGATGTCTGGAGCTACGGGGTGACCGTTTGGGAGTTGATGACCTTTGGATCCAAGCCATATGAC
GGAATCCCTGCCAGCGAGATCTCCTCCATCCTGGAGAAAGGAGAACGCCTCCCTCAGCCACCCATATGTA
CCATCGATGTCTACATGATCATGGTCAAGTGCTGGATGATAGACGCAGATAGTCGCCCAAAGTTCCGTGA
GTTGATCATCGAATTCTCCAAAATGGCCCGAGACCCCCAGCGCTACCTTGTCATTCAGGGGGATGAAAGA
ATGCATTTGCCAAGTCCTACAGACTCCAACTTCTACCGTGCCCTGATGGATGAAGAAGACATGGACGACG
TGGTGGATGCCGACGAGTACCTCATCCCACAGCAGGGCTTCTTCAGCAGCCCCTCCACGTCACGGACTCC
CCTCCTGAGCTCTCTGAGTGCAACCAGCAACAATTCCACCGTGGCTTGCATTGATAGAAATGGGCTGCAA
AGCTGTCCCATCAAGGAAGACAGCTTCTTGCAGCGATACAGCTCAGACCCCACAGGCGCCTTGACTGAGG
ACAGCATAGACGACACCTTCCTCCCAGTGCCTGAATACATAAACCAGTCCGTTCCCAAAAGGCCCGCTGG
CTCTGTGCAGAATCCTGTCTATCACAATCAGCCTCTGAACCCCGCGCCCAGCAGAGACCCACACTACCAG
GACCCCCACAGCACTGCAGTGGGCAACCCCGAGTATCTCAACACTGTCCAGCCCACCTGTGTCAACAGCA
CATTCGACAGCCCTGCCCACTGGGCCCAGAAAGGCAGCCACCAAATTAGCCTGGACAACCCTGACTACCA
GCAGGACTTCTTTCCCAAGGAAGCCAAGCCAAATGGCATCTTTAAGGGCTCCACAGCTGAAAATGCAGAA
TACCTAAGGGTCGCGCCACAAAGCAGTGAATTTATTGGAGCATGA
